Addgene plasmid #149122: pGBW-m4046542
Purpose: Yeast Expression plasmid for SARS-CoV-2 ORF7a protein
Depositing lab: Ginkgo Bioworks & Benjie Chen. Depositing organization: Ginkgo Bioworks.
Backbone
  Vector backbone: AmpR; 2u URA3
  Backbone size w/o insert (bp): 4078
  Vector type: Yeast Expression
  Selectable markers: URA3
Growth in bacteria
  Bacterial resistance: Ampicillin, 100 μg/mL
  Growth temperature: 37°C
  Growth strain: DH5alpha
  Copy number: High Copy
Gene/Insert
  Gene/Insert name: SARS-CoV-2 ORF7a protein
  Species: S. cerevisiae (budding yeast); Severe acute respiratory syndrome coronavirus 2
  Insert size (bp): 359
  Mutation: Saccharomyces cerevisiae recode 1
  Entrez Gene: ORF7a (a.k.a. GU280_gp07)
  Promoter: pTEF1
  Tag / fusion protein: Cleavable thrombin;3xFLAG (C terminal on backbone)
  Cloning method: Unknown
Resource information
  A portion of this plasmid was derived from a plasmid made by: GinkgoBioworks
Depositor comments: NCBI Reference Sequence: YP_009724395.1. Created by gene synthesis with Not1 site. NGS used for QC was performed by Ginkgo and may not fully cover the entire plasmid.
How to cite: pGBW-m4046542 was a gift from Ginkgo Bioworks & Benjie Chen (Addgene plasmid # 149122 ; http://n2t.net/addgene:149122 ; RRID:Addgene_149122)
