[The description below was written by a language model from this plasmid's Addgene catalogue record and pLannotate feature annotations shown in this document.]
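Description:
pGBW-m4046542 is an episomal yeast expression plasmid, also able to replicate in E. coli, that carries a synthetic gene for the SARS-CoV-2 ORF7a accessory protein. The coding sequence was recoded for Saccharomyces cerevisiae codon usage ("recode 1") and produced by gene synthesis. In yeast the plasmid is maintained by the 2μ origin of replication and selected through the URA3 auxotrophic marker, which complements uracil auxotrophy and can be counterselected with 5-fluoroorotic acid. In E. coli it replicates from a ColE1/pUC-type origin and is selected with ampicillin through a β-lactamase gene. The annotation places this gene downstream of a cat promoter. A rop-like segment is also annotated next to AmpR, although the catalogue lists the plasmid as high copy. Short phage and bacterial terminators (T3Te, T7Te, tonB) flank the bacterial modules, presumably to insulate them from transcriptional read-through.

The expression cassette uses the constitutive TEF1 promoter to drive the ORF7a open reading frame and ends with a CYC1 terminator. According to the catalogue entry, the backbone adds a C-terminal thrombin cleavage site followed by a 3xFLAG epitope, which allows immunodetection or affinity capture and later removal of the tag. The automated annotation detects only a fragment of the 3xFLAG sequence just downstream of the ORF, which may reflect recoding of the tag or limits of the annotation. The depositor also notes that the sequencing used for quality control may not cover the whole plasmid.

ORF7a is annotated as an antagonist of host tetherin (BST2). The construct is intended for producing tagged ORF7a in budding yeast, but the record does not state a more specific application.
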