Features (pLannotate 1.2.2; 14 found; start..end, strand, type, name):
     10..417     +  promoter       TEF1 promoter: S. cerevisiae TEF1; promoter for EF-1α
    431..793     +  CDS            NS7A_SARS2: Experimental evidence at protein level: Swiss-Prot protein existence level 1. Plays a role as antagonist of host tetherin (BST2), disrupting its antiviral effect. Acts by binding to BST2 thereby interfering with its glycosylation. May suppress small interfering RNA (siRNA). May bind to host ITGAL, thereby playing a role in attachment or modulation of leukocytes. From Severe acute respiratory syndrome coronavirus 2 (2019-nCoV) (SARS-CoV-2).
    811..828     +  CDS            3xFLAG (fragment): three tandem FLAG® epitope tags, followed by an enterokinase cleavage site
    906..1078    +  terminator     CYC1 terminator (fragment): S. cerevisiae CYC1; transcription terminator for CYC1
   1114..1290    +  promoter       URA3 promoter (fragment): S. cerevisiae URA3
   1291..2094    +  CDS            URA3: orotidine-5'-phosphate decarboxylase, required for uracil biosynthesis; S. cerevisiae URA3; yeast auxotrophic marker, counterselectable with 5-fluoroorotic acid (5-FOA)
   2177..3159    -  rep_origin     2μ ori: yeast 2μ plasmid origin of replication
   3237..3266    +  terminator     T3Te terminator: phage T3 early transcription terminator
   3288..3875    +  rep_origin     ori: high-copy-number ColE1/pMB1/pBR322/pUC origin of replication
   3887..3914    -  terminator     T7Te terminator: phage T7 early transcription terminator
   3938..4129    -  CDS            rop: Rop protein, which maintains plasmids at low copy number; rop
   4130..4990    -  CDS            AmpR: β-lactamase; bla; confers resistance to ampicillin, carbenicillin, and related antibiotics
   4991..5093    -  promoter       cat promoter: promoter of the E. coli cat gene encoding chloramphenicol acetyltransferase
   5094..5125    -  terminator     tonB terminator: bidirectional E. coli tonB-P14 transcription terminator
>Addgene plasmid #149122 | pGBW-m4046542 | addgene full sequence | sequence record 299943 | Addgene NGS Result
GCGGCCGCCCCACACACCATAGCTTCAAAATGTTTCTACTCCTTTTTTACTCTTCCAGATTTTCTCGGAC
TCCGCGCATCGCCGTACCACTTCAAAACACCCAAGCACAGCATACTAAATTTCCCCTCTTTCTTCCTCTA
GGGTGTCGTTAATTACCCGTACTAAAGGTTTGGAAAAGAAAAAAGAGACCGCCTCGTTTCTTTTTCTTCG
TCGAAAAAGGCAATAAAAATTTTTATCACGTTTCTTTTTCTTGAAAATTTTTTTTTTTGATTTTTTTCTC
TTTCGATGACCTCCCATTGATATTTAAGTTAATAAACGGTCTTCAATTTCTCAAGTTTCAGTTTCATTTT
TCTTGTTCTATTACAACTTTTTTTACTTCTTGCTCATTAGAAAGAAAGCATAGCAATCTAATCTAAGTTT
TAATTACAAAATGAAAATTATCCTATTCTTAGCATTGATAACCCTGGCTACGTGTGAGCTTTATCACTAC
CAGGAATGCGTTAGGGGGACAACTGTCTTGTTGAAGGAACCTTGTTCATCTGGAACTTACGAAGGCAATT
CGCCATTTCATCCATTGGCTGATAACAAGTTCGCCTTAACCTGTTTTAGTACTCAATTCGCTTTCGCTTG
TCCCGACGGTGTGAAACACGTTTATCAATTGAGAGCGAGATCCGTAAGCCCAAAGTTATTTATCCGTCAA
GAAGAAGTTCAAGAGTTGTACTCCCCAATTTTTCTAATTGTCGCCGCTATCGTTTTCATTACCTTGTGTT
TCACACTGAAGCGAAAGACTGAACTCGTGCCGAGAGGTTCTGATTATAAAGATCATGATGGTGATTATAA
AGATCATGATATTGATTATAAAGATGATGATGATAAATAAACAGGCCCCTTTTCCTTTGTCGATATCATG
TAATTAGTTATGTCACGCTTACATTCACGCCCTCCTCCCACATCCGCTCTAACCGAAAAGGAAGGAGTTA
GACAACCTGAAGTCTAGGTCCCTATTTATTTTTTTTAATAGTTATGTTAGTATTAAGAACGTTATTTATA
TTTCAAATTTTTCTTTTTTTTCTGTACAAAGCGGCCGCCGAACCACTAGTGCACTGCAGTACACGGTTTC
CTTGAAATTTTTTTGATTCGGTAATCTCCGAACAGAAGGAAGAACGAAGGAAGGAGCACAGACTTAGATT
GGTATATATACGCATATGTAGTGTTGAAGAAACATGAAATTGCCCAGTATTCTTAACCCAACTGCACAGA
ACAAAAACGTGCAGGAAACGAAGATAAATCATGTCGAAAGCTACATATAAGGAACGTGCTGCTACTCATC
CTAGTCCTGTTGCTGCCAAGCTATTTAATATCATGCACGAAAAGCAAACAAACTTGTGTGCTTCATTGGA
TGTTCGTACCACCAAGGAATTACTGGAGTTAGTTGAAGCATTAGGTCCCAAAATTTGTTTACTAAAAACA
CATGTGGATATCTTGACTGATTTTTCCATGGAGGGCACAGTTAAGCCGCTAAAGGCATTATCCGCCAAGT
ACAATTTTTTACTCTTCGAGGACAGAAAATTTGCTGACATTGGTAATACAGTCAAATTGCAGTACTCTGC
GGGTGTATACAGAATAGCAGAATGGGCAGACATTACGAATGCACACGGTGTGGTGGGCCCAGGTATTGTT
AGCGGTTTGAAGCAGGCGGCAGAAGAAGTAACAAAGGAACCTAGAGGCCTTTTGATGTTAGCAGAATTGT
CATGCAAGGGCTCCCTATCTACTGGAGAATATACTAAGGGTACTGTTGACATTGCGAAGAGCGACAAAGA
TTTTGTTATCGGCTTTATTGCTCAAAGAGACATGGGTGGAAGAGATGAAGGTTACGATTGGTTGATTATG
ACACCCGGTGTGGGTTTAGATGACAAGGGAGATGCATTGGGTCAACAGTATAGAACCGTGGATGATGTGG
TTTCTACAGGATCTGACATTATTATTGTTGGAAGAGGACTATTTGCAAAGGGAAGGGATGCTAAGGTAGA
GGGTGAACGTTACAGAAAAGCAGGCTGGGAAGCATATTTGAGAAGATGCGGCCAGCAAAACTAAAAAACT
GTATTATAAGTAAATGCATGTATACTAAACTCACAAATTAGAGCTTCAATTTAATTATATCAGTTATTAC
CCGAGTAACGAAGCATCTGTGCTTCATTTTGTAGAACAAAAATGCAACGCGAGAGCGCTAATTTTTCAAA
CAAAGAATCTGAGCTGCATTTTTACAGAACAGAAATGCAACGCGAAAGCGCTATTTTACCAACGAAGAAT
CTGTGCTTCATTTTTGTAAAACAAAAATGCAACGCGAGAGCGCTAATTTTTCAAACAAAGAATCTGAGCT
GCATTTTTACAGAACAGAAATGCAACGCGAGAGCGCTATTTTACCAACAAAGAATCTATACTTCTTTTTT
GTTCTACAAAAATGCATCCCGAGAGCGCTATTTTTCTAACAAAGCATCTTAGATTACTTTTTTTCTCCTT
TGTGCGCTCTATAATGCAGTCTCTTGATAACTTTTTGCACTGTAGGTCCGTTAAGGTTAGAAGAAGGCTA
CTTTGGTGTCTATTTTCTCTTCCATAAAAAAAGCCTGACTCCACTTCCCGCGTTTACTGATTACTAGCGA
AGCTGCGGGTGCATTTTTTCAAGATAAAGGCATCCCCGATTATATTCTATACCGATGTGGATTGCGCATA
CTTTGTGAACAGAAAGTGATAGCGTTGATGATTCTTCATTGGTCAGAAAATTATGAACGGTTTCTTCTAT
TTTGTCTCTATATACTACGTATAGGAAATGTTTACATTTTCGTATTGTTTTCGATTCACTCTATGAATAG
TTCTTACTACAATTTTTTTGTCTAAAGAGTAATACTAGAGATAAACATAAAAAATGTAGAGGTCGAGTTT
AGATGCAAGTTCAAGGAGCGAAAGGTGGATGGGTAGGTTATATAGGGATATAGCACAGAGATATATAGCA
AAGAGATACTTTTGAGCAATGTTTGTGGAAGCGGTATTCGCAATATTTTAGTAGCTCGTTACAGTCCGGT
GCGTTTTTGGTTTTTTGAAAGTGCGTCATCAGAGCGCTTTTGGTTTTCAAAAGCGCTCTGAAGTTCCTAT
ACTTTCTAGCTAGAGAATAGGAACTTCCCGAGCGGCCGCGTGTTACAAGCTTGACTCCAGCGTAACTGGA
CTGCAATCAACTCACTGGCTCACCTTCACGGGTGGGCCTTTCTTCGGTAGAAAATCAAAGGATCTTCTTG
AGATCCTTTTTTTCTGCGCGTAATCTGCTGCTTGCAAACAAAAAAACCACCGCTACCAGCGGTGGTTTGT
TTGCCGGATCAAGAGCTACCAACTCTTTTTCCGAGGTAACTGGCTTCAGCAGAGCGCAGATACCAAATAC
TGTTCTTCTAGTGTAGCCGTAGTTAGGCCACCACTTCAAGAACTCTGTAGCACCGCCTACATACCTCGCT
CTGCTAATCCTGTTACCAGTGGCTGCTGCCAGTGGCGATAAGTCGTGTCTTACCGGGTTGGACTCAAGAC
GATAGTTACCGGATAAGGCGCAGCGGTCGGGCTGAACGGGGGGTTCGTGCACACAGCCCAGCTTGGAGCG
AACGACCTACACCGAACTGAGATACCTACAGCGTGAGCTATGAGAAAGCGCCACGCTTCCCGAAGGGAGA
AAGGCGGACAGGTATCCGGTAAGCGGCAGGGTCGGAACAGGAGAGCGCACGAGGGAGCTTCCAGGGGTAA
ACGCCTGGTATCTTTATAGTCCTGTCGGGTTTCGCCACCTCTGACTTGAGCATCGATTTTTGTGATGCTC
GTCAGGGGGGCGGAGCCTATGGAAAAACGCCAGCAACGCAGAAAGGCCCACCCGAAGGTGAGCCAGGTGA
TTACATTTGGGCCCTCATCAGAGGTTTTCACCGTCATCACCGAAACGCGCGAGGCAGCTGCGGTAAAGCT
CATCAGCGTGGTCGTGAAGCGATTCACAGATGTCTGCCTGTTCATCCGCGTCCAGCTCGTTGAGTTTCTC
CAGAAGCGTTAATGTCTGGCTTCTGATAAAGCGGGCCATGTTAAGGGCGGTTTTTTCCTGTTTGGTCACT
TACCAATGCTTAATCAGTGAGGCACCTATCTCAGCGATCTGTCTATTTCGTTCATCCATAGTTGCCTGAC
TCCCCGTCGTGTAGATAACTACGATGCGGGAGGGCTTACCATCTGGCCCCAGTGCTGCAATGATACCGCG
AGACCCACGCTCACCGGCTCCAGATTTATCAGCAATAAACCAGCCAGCCGGGAGGGCCGAGCGCAGAAGT
GATCCTGCAACTTTATCCGCCTCCATCCAGTCTATTAATTGTTGCCGGGAAGCTAGAGTAAGTAGTTCGC
CAGTTAATAGTTTGCGCAACGTTGTTGCCATTGCTACAGGCATCGTGGTGTCACGCTCGTCGTTTGGTAT
GGCTTCATTCAGCTCCGGTTCCCAACGATCAAGGCGAGTTACATGATCCCCCATGTTGTGCAAAAAAGCG
GTTAGCTCCTTCGGTCCTCCGATCGTTGCCAGAAGTAAGTTGGCCGCAGTGTTATCACTCATGGTTATGG
CAGCACTGCATAATTCTCTTACTGTCATGCCATCCGTGAGATGCTTTTCTGTGACTGGTGAGTACTCAAC
CAAGTCATTCTGAGAATAGTGTATGCGGCGACCGAGTTGCTCTTGCCCGGCGTCAATACGGGATAATACC
GCGCCACATAGCAGAACTTTAAAAGTGCTCATCATTGGAAAACGTTCTTCGGGGCGTAAACTCTCAAGGA
TCTTACCGCTGTTGAGATCCAGTTCGATGTAACCCACTCGTGCACCCAACTGATCTTCAGCATCTTTTAC
TTTCACCAGCGTTTCTGGGTGAGCAAAAACAGGAAGGCAAAATGCCGCAAAAAAGGGAATAAGGGCGACA
CGGAAATGTTGAATACTCATTTTAGCTTCCTTAGCTCCTGAAAATCTCGATAACTCAAAAAATACGCCCG
GTAGTGATCTTATTTCATTATGGTGAAAGTTGGAACCTCTTACGTGCCGATCAAGTCAAAAGCCTCCGGT
CGGAGGCTTTTGACTTTCTGCTATGGAGGTCAGGTATGATTTAAATGGTCAGTTAGA
